>Addgene plasmid #217284 | pMV-Harbinger-3-AMi | addgene full sequence | sequence record 443592 | Addgene NGS Result
GCCGAGTTGAGCGGTTCCCGGCTGGCCGCGCAGCAACAGATGGAAGGCCTCCTGGCGCCGCACCGGCCCA
AGGAGCCCGCGTGGTTCCTGGCCACCGTCGGCGTCTCGCCCGACCACCAGGGCAAGGGTCTGGGCAGCGC
CGTCGTGCTCCCCGGAGTGGAGGCGGCCGAGCGCGCCGGGGTGCCCGCCTTCCTGGAGACCTCCGCGCCC
CGCAACCTCCCCTTCTACGAGCGGCTCGGCTTCACCGTCACCGCCGACGTCGAGGTGCCCGAAGGACCGC
GCACCTGGTGCATGACCCGCAAGCCCGGTGCCATCGATGCCACTAACTTCTCCCTGTTGAAACAAGCAGG
GGATGTCGAAGAGAATCCCGGGCCAATGGTGAGCAAGGGCGAGGAGCTGTTCACCGGGGTGGTGCCCATC
CTGGTCGAGCTGGACGGCGACGTAAACGGCCACAAGTTCAGCGTGTCCGGCGAGGGCGAGGGCGATGCCA
CCTACGGCAAGCTGACCCTGAAGTTCATCTGCACCACCGGCAAGCTGCCCGTGCCCTGGCCCACCCTCGT
GACCACCCTGACCTACGGCGTGCAGTGCTTCAGCCGCTACCCCGACCACATGAAGCAGCACGACTTCTTC
AAGTCCGCCATGCCCGAAGGCTACGTCCAGGAGCGCACCATCTTCTTCAAGGACGACGGCAACTACAAGA
CCCGCGCCGAGGTGAAGTTCGAGGGCGACACCCTGGTGAACCGCATCGAGCTGAAGGGCATCGACTTCAA
GGAGGACGGCAACATCCTGGGGCACAAGCTGGAGTACAACTACAACAGCCACAACGTCTATATCATGGCC
GACAAGCAGAAGAACGGCATCAAGGTGAACTTCAAGATCCGCCACAACATCGAGGACGGCAGCGTGCAGC
TCGCCGACCACTACCAGCAGAACACCCCCATCGGCGACGGCCCCGTGCTGCTGCCCGACAACCACTACCT
GAGCACCCAGTCCGCCCTGAGCAAAGACCCCAACGAGAAGCGCGATCACATGGTCCTGCTGGAGTTCGTG
ACCGCCGCCGGGATCACTCTCGGCATGGACGAGCTGTACAAGTAATTAATTAAGCTCGCTGATCAGCCTC
GACTGTGCCTTCTAGTTGCCAGCCATCTGTTGTTTGCCCCTCCCCCGTGCCTTCCTTGACCCTGGAAGGT
GCCACTCCCACTGTCCTTTCCTAATAAAATGAGGAAATTGCATCGCATTGTCTGAGTAGGTGTCATTCTA
TTCTGGGGGGTGGGGTGGGGCAGGACAGCAAGGGGGAGGATTGGGAAGACAATAGCAGGCATGCTGGGGA
TGCGGTGGGCTCTATGGCTTCTGAGGCGCGCCCTCGAGCGGGGCTCCCGCGCCGGCTCTCCGGGCCTCCG
CGCGGCTGTCCCTGTGCTGCCGGGCCTGGGCAGCTGCCTGCAGCGCCCAGCGCAGGGGCACGGCACGGGA
CTGGCAGCCGCGCGGCAGAGGCAATGCCCCGCAGCACCTGCAGGCTCCGGGCAGGCTGCTGGGGGTGGGC
TGCGGGCAGCTGGAGCTGGCCCCGGCGGCCAGGAGCTGCCTGCAGCTGGGCCTGGGGGCTGGCAGGCCTG
CAGGAGCCTGCAGCAGCCTGCAGGCCTGGACGGCGCGGGCCTGGCAGCCGCGCGGCACTGCGGTGCCAGG
CAGCGGCGCCGGGGTGCAGGCAGGCTGGCGCGGCCGGCCTGCGGCCTGCCCAGGGGGACACAGGGGCCTG
GAGTGGCCTCAGGCTCCCTGCTGGTGTGCCCCAGGGCTCGAAATGCCTGCAGGCTTTTAAAGGCCTGAGG
CAGGGGCTGCCATAGAGGCAGCCCAGCCCTGGGGCAGGAGAGGCTCCCAGCCCGGAGCCCTGGGGCTAGC
CTCAGGCCGGCCCCCTAGTGGCAGGGCTGACCTGGGAGCAAATTTGCTCCCGGGTCGCGTCTACACGTGC
GTTACTGCGCAGTAACTAATCGCATTTGCAGGTAGCAAATTTACTCGCGATTAGCGACGTTTACTGCGCA
GTAAGCGTGCGCACGTGTAGACGCGCGCGCTTACTGCGCAGTAAACTACGCTACTGCGCAGTTAAGCGTC
TCGTGTAGACGCGCCCACTGTGATTCTTCTGTGGTACCAGAGACGGAGTCACTGCCAACCGAGACGGTCA
TAGCTGTTTCCTGTGTGCCGCTTCCTCGCTCACTGACTCGCTGCGCTCGGTCGTTACTGACCATTTAAAT
CATACCTGACCTCCATAGCAGAAAGTCAAAAGCCTCCGACCGGAGGCTTTTGACTTGATCGGCACGTAAG
AGGTTCCAACTTTCACCATAATGAAATAAGATCACTACCGGGCGTATTTTTTGAGTTATCGAGATTTTCA
GGAGCTAAGGAAGCTAAAATGAGTATTCAACATTTCCGTGTCGCCCTTATTCCCTTTTTTGCGGCATTTT
GCCTTCCTGTTTTTGCTCACCCAGAAACGCTGGTGAAAGTAAAAGATGCTGAAGATCAGTTGGGTGCACG
AGTGGGTTACATCGAACTGGATCTCAACAGCGGTAAGATCCTTGAGAGTTTACGCCCCGAAGAACGTTTT
CCAATGATGAGCACTTTTAAAGTTCTGCTATGTGGCGCGGTATTATCCCGTATTGACGCCGGGCAAGAGC
AACTCGGTCGCCGCATACACTATTCTCAGAATGACTTGGTTGAGTACTCACCAGTCACAGAAAAGCATCT
CACGGATGGCATGACAGTAAGAGAATTATGCAGTGCTGCCATAACCATGAGTGATAACACTGCGGCCAAC
TTACTTCTGGCAACGATCGGAGGACCGAAGGAGCTAACCGCTTTTTTGCACAACATGGGGGATCATGTAA
CTCGCCTTGATCGTTGGGAACCGGAGCTGAATGAAGCCATACCAAACGACGAGCGTGACACCACGATGCC
TGTAGCAATGGCAACAACGTTGCGCAAACTATTAACTGGCGAACTACTTACTCTAGCTTCCCGGCAACAA
TTAATAGACTGGATGGAGGCGGATAAAGTTGCAGGATCACTTCTGCGCTCGGCCCTCCCGGCTGGCTGGT
TTATTGCTGATAAATCTGGAGCCGGTGAGCGTGGGTCCCGCGGTATCATTGCAGAACTGGGGCCAGATGG
TAAGCCCTCCCGCATCGTAGTTATCTACACGACGGGGAGTCAGGCAACTATGGATGAACGAAATAGACAG
ATCGCTGAGATAGGTGCCTCACTGATTAAGCATTGGTAAGTGACCAAACAGGAAAAAACCGCCCTTAACA
TGGCCCGCTTTATCAGAAGCCAGACATTAACGCTTCTGGAGAAACTCAACGAGCTGGACGCGGATGAACA
GGCAGACATCTGTGAATCGCTTCACGACCACGCTGATGAGCTTTACCGCAGCTGCCTCGCGCGTTTCGGT
GATGACGGTGAAAACCTCTGATGAGGGCCCAAATGTAATCACCTGGCTCACCTTCGGGTGGGCCTTTCTG
CGTTGCTGGCGTTTTTCCATAGGCTCCGCCCCCCTGACGAGCATCACAAAAATCGATGCTCAAGTCAGAG
GTGGCGAAACCCGACAGGACTATAAAGATACCAGGCGTTTCCCCCTGGAAGCTCCCTCGTGCGCTCTCCT
GTTCCGACCCTGCCGCTTACCGGATACCTGTCCGCCTTTCTCCCTTCGGGAAGCGTGGCGCTTTCTCATA
GCTCACGCTGTAGGTATCTCAGTTCGGTGTAGGTCGTTCGCTCCAAGCTGGGCTGTGTGCACGAACCCCC
CGTTCAGCCCGACCGCTGCGCCTTATCCGGTAACTATCGTCTTGAGTCCAACCCGGTAAGACACGACTTA
TCGCCACTGGCAGCAGCCACTGGTAACAGGATTAGCAGAGCGAGGTATGTAGGCGGTGCTACAGAGTTCT
TGAAGTGGTGGCCTAACTACGGCTACACTAGAAGAACAGTATTTGGTATCTGCGCTCTGCTGAAGCCAGT
TACCTCGGAAAAAGAGTTGGTAGCTCTTGATCCGGCAAACAAACCACCGCTGGTAGCGGTGGTTTTTTTG
TTTGCAAGCAGCAGATTACGCGCAGAAAAAAAGGATCTCAAGAAGATCCTTTGATTTTCTACCGAAGAAA
GGCCCACCCGTGAAGGTGAGCCAGTGAGTTGATTGCAGTCCAGTTACGCTGGAGTCAATAGGCGTATCAC
GAGGCCCTTTCGTTGTAAAACGACGGCCAGTCGAACCACGCAATGCGTCTCGATCCGCAGTGTCTTGCGT
CTCTAAGCTTATATATAAGACACAGTGGGCGCGTCTACACGTGCATTTGATGCGGCACCAGTTTACTCGC
GAGTAAACTACTCGCGAGTAAACGGTCCCGGGCAGGCGTCTACACGTGCAGGGAAGCGGGAGCAGATTTG
CTGCCAATCTGCTCCCGCTTCCCGGGGCCCTGCAATGGGCCCCTGCCGCCACCGGGGGGAGCTCCAGGCT
CCGGCTGCAGCTGCCAGCAGCCGGCAGCCCTCTTCAAAAGCCAGCCCCGCTCTCTGCTCCCTGGCCAGCC
ACTTCCCTGGCCAGGAGCAGCGTGCACAGCGCAGGGGCAGCACGCGGCAGCTCTCTCCTCGCCGCCTCTG
CCTCCCCGCGCCACCGGTGCTAGCAATTCTACCGGGTAGGGGAGGCGCTTTTCCCAAGGCAGTCTGGAGC
ATGCGCTTTAGCAGCCCCGCTGGGCACTTGGCGCTACACAAGTGGCCTCTGGCCTCGCACACATTCCACA
TCCACCGGTAGGCGCCAACCGGCTCCGTTCTTTGGTGGCCCCTTCGCGCCACCTTCTACTCCTCCCCTAG
TCAGGAAGTTCCCCCCCGCCCCGCAGCTCGCGTCGTGCAGGACGTGACAAATGGAAGTAGCACGTCTCAC
TAGTCTCGTGCAGATGGACAGCACCGCTGAGCAATGGAAGCGGGTAGGCCTTTGGGGCAGCGGCCAATAG
CAGCTTTGCTCCTTCGCTTTCTGGGCTCAGAGGCTGGGAAGGGGTGGGTCCGGGGGCGGGCTCAGGGGCG
GGCTCAGGGGCGGGGCGGGCGCCCGAAGGTCCTCCGGAGGCCCGGCATTCTGCACGCTTCAAAAGCGCAC
GTCTGCCGCGCTGTTCTCCTCTTCCTCATCTCCGGGCCTTTCGACCTGCAGCCAACGCCACCATGGGGAC
CGAGTACAAGCCCACGGTGCGCCTCGCCACCCGCGACGACGTCCCCCGGGCCGTACGCACCCTCGCCGCC
GCGTTCGCCGACTACCCCGCCACGCGCCACACCGTCGACCCGGACCGCCACATCGAGCGGGTCACCGAGC
TGCAAGAACTCTTCCTCACGCGCGTCGGGCTCGACATCGGCAAGGTGTGGGTCGCGGACGACGGCGCCGC
GGTGGCGGTCTGGACCACGCCGGAGAGCGTCGAAGCGGGGGCGGTGTTCGCCGAGATCGGCCCGCGCATG
Features (pLannotate 1.2.2; 13 found; start..end, strand, type, name):
    376..1095    +  CDS            EGFP: the original enhanced GFP (Yang et al., 1996) mammalian codon-optimized
   1123..1347    +  polyA_signal   bGH poly(A) signal: bovine growth hormone polyadenylation signal
   2188..2225    -  rep_origin     RSF ori (fragment): Plasmids containing the RSF 1030 origin of replication can be propagated in E. coli cells that contain additional plasmids with compatible origins.
   2264..2295    +  terminator     tonB terminator: bidirectional E. coli tonB-P14 transcription terminator
   2296..2398    +  promoter       cat promoter: promoter of the E. coli cat gene encoding chloramphenicol acetyltransferase
   2399..3259    +  CDS            AmpR: β-lactamase; bla; confers resistance to ampicillin, carbenicillin, and related antibiotics
   3260..3451    +  CDS            rop: Rop protein, which maintains plasmids at low copy number; rop
   3475..3502    +  terminator     T7Te terminator: phage T7 early transcription terminator
   3514..4101    -  rep_origin     ori: high-copy-number ColE1/pMB1/pBR322/pUC origin of replication
   4123..4152    -  terminator     T3Te terminator: phage T3 early transcription terminator
   4211..4231    -  CDS            lacZα (fragment): LacZα fragment of β-galactosidase; lacZ fragment
   4654..5153    +  promoter       PGK promoter: mouse phosphoglycerate kinase 1 promoter
   5178..312     +  CDS            PuroR (fragment) (across the origin): puromycin N-acetyltransferase; pac from Streptomyces alboniger; confers resistance to puromycin
