[The description below was written by a language model from this plasmid's Addgene catalogue record and pLannotate feature annotations shown in this document.]
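Description:
pMV-Harbinger-3-AMi is a transposon donor plasmid built on the pICOZ backbone and catalogued as a mammalian expression vector. Its recorded insert is the synthetic terminal inverted repeats (TIRs) of the Harbinger-3_AMi DNA transposon. The catalogue's purpose line instead calls it the donor for the hAT-2_AG transposon, which conflicts with both the plasmid name and the insert field. The record does not resolve this discrepancy, although the name and insert agree on Harbinger-3_AMi. In bacteria the plasmid is maintained by a ColE1/pMB1-type origin together with a rop gene, consistent with the listed low copy number. Selection is with ampicillin through a β-lactamase gene annotated as driven by a cat promoter. Short bacterial transcription terminators (tonB, T7Te, T3Te) insulate these backbone modules. Small RSF ori and lacZα fragments are also detected and are probably cloning remnants.

The annotated mammalian payload is a mouse PGK promoter followed by a puromycin N-acetyltransferase coding region, which spans the numbering origin of the circular sequence. An EGFP coding sequence and a bovine growth hormone polyadenylation signal follow. The short gap between PuroR and EGFP suggests a single PGK-driven transcript for both markers, but no linker or 2A element is annotated, so how the two are coupled is not stated. The TIRs themselves were not annotated by the automated tool. Their positions are therefore unrecorded, though in a donor of this type they would be expected to flank the marker cassette. Supplied with the cognate transposase, such a donor allows excision and genomic integration in mammalian cells to be scored by puromycin resistance or green fluorescence. This fits the associated survey of DNA transposon activity in human cells for genome engineering.
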