Addgene plasmid #217284: pMV-Harbinger-3-AMi
Purpose: Donor plasmid of hAT-2_AG Transposon
Depositing lab: Yong E Zhang. Depositing organization: Institute of Zoology, Chinese Academy of Sciences. Publication: Heterologous survey of 130 DNA transposons in human cells highlights their functional divergence and expands the genome engineering toolbox. Zhang T, Tan S, Tang N, Li Y, Zhang C, Sun J, Guo Y, Gao H, Cai Y, Sun W, Wang C, Fu L, Ma H, Wu Y, Hu X, Zhang X, Gee P, Yan W, Zhao Y, Chen Q, Guo B, Wang H, Zhang YE. Cell. 2024 Jul 11;187(14):3741-3760.e30. doi: 10.1016/j.cell.2024.05.007. Epub 2024 Jun 5. PubMed 38843831.
Backbone
  Vector backbone: pICOZ
  Vector type: Mammalian Expression
Growth in bacteria
  Bacterial resistance: Ampicillin, 100 μg/mL
  Growth temperature: 37°C
  Growth strain: DH5alpha
  Copy number: Low Copy
Gene/Insert
  Gene/Insert name: TIRs of Harbinger-3_AMi transposon
  Species: Synthetic
  Cloning method: Restriction Enzyme; 5′ cloning site Unknown (unknown if destroyed); 3′ cloning site Unknown (unknown if destroyed)
  Sequencing primers: 5′ unknown
Terms and licenses: Academic/Nonprofit Terms; Industry Terms: Not Available to Industry
How to cite: pMV-Harbinger-3-AMi was a gift from Yong E Zhang (Addgene plasmid # 217284 ; http://n2t.net/addgene:217284 ; RRID:Addgene_217284)
